>Addgene plasmid #169724 | SPOP-V5 (W131G) | addgene full sequence | sequence record 334842 | Addgene NGS Result
GACATTGATTATTGACTAGTTATTAATAGTAATCAATTACGGGGTCATTAGTTCATAGCCCATATATGGA
GTTCCGCGTTACATAACTTACGGTAAATGGCCCGCCTGGCTGACCGCCCAACGACCCCCGCCCATTGACG
TCAATAATGACGTATGTTCCCATAGTAACGCCAATAGGGACTTTCCATTGACGTCAATGGGTGGAGTATT
TACGGTAAACTGCCCACTTGGCAGTACATCAAGTGTATCATATGCCAAGTACGCCCCCTATTGACGTCAA
TGACGGTAAATGGCCCGCCTGGCATTATGCCCAGTACATGACCTTATGGGACTTTCCTACTTGGCAGTAC
ATCTACGTATTAGTCATCGCTATTACCATGGTGATGCGGTTTTGGCAGTACATCAATGGGCGTGGATAGC
GGTTTGACTCACGGGGATTTCCAAGTCTCCACCCCATTGACGTCAATGGGAGTTTGTTTTGGCACCAAAA
TCAACGGGACTTTCCAAAATGTCGTAACAACTCCGCCCCATTGACGCAAATGGGCGGTAGGCGTGTACGG
TGGGAGGTCTATATAAGCAGAGCTCTCTGGCTAACTAGAGAACCCACTGCTTACTGGCTTATCGAAATTA
ATACGACTCACTATAGGGAGACCCAAGCTGGCTAGCGTTTAAACTTAAGCTTGGTACCGAGCTCGGATCC
ACTAGTCCAGTGTGGTGGAATTCTGCAGATATCATGGGTAAGCCTATCCCTAACCCTCTCCTCGGTCTCG
ATTCTACGATGTCAAGGGTTCCAAGTCCTCCACCTCCGGCAGAAATGTCGAGTGGTCCCGTTGCCGAGAG
CTGGTGCTATACACAGATCAAGGTAGTGAAGTTCTCCTACATGTGGACCATCAATAACTTTAGTTTTTGC
CGGGAGGAAATGGGTGAAGTCATAAAAAGTTCAACTTTTTCATCAGGAGCCAATGATAAACTGAAATGGT
GTTTGCGAGTAAACCCGAAAGGGCTAGATGAAGAAAGCAAAGATTACCTGTCGCTTTACCTGTTGTTGGT
CAGCTGTCCAAAGAGTGAAGTTCGGGCAAAGTTCAAGTTCTCCATCCTGAATGCCAAGGGAGAAGAAACC
AAAGCTATGGAGAGTCAGCGAGCTTATAGGTTCGTGCAAGGCAAAGACGGCGGATTCAAGAAATTCATCC
GCAGAGATTTTCTCTTGGACGAGGCCAATGGGCTTCTCCCTGATGACAAGCTCACCCTCTTCTGTGAGGT
GAGTGTAGTACAAGACTCTGTCAATATTTCTGGGCAGAATACTATGAACATGGTAAAGGTTCCTGAATGC
CGGTTGGCAGATGAGTTAGGAGGGCTGTGGGAGAACTCTCGATTCACCGACTGCTGCTTGTGTGTGGCTG
GTCAAGAATTCCAGGCTCACAAGGCTATCTTAGCAGCTCGGTCTCCAGTCTTCAGTGCCATGTTTGAACA
TGAAATGGAGGAGAGCAAAAAGAATCGGGTTGAGATTAACGACGTGGAGCCTGAGGTGTTTAAGGAGATG
ATGTGCTTCATCTACACGGGGAAGGCGCCGAACCTCGACAAGATGGCTGACGACTTGCTGGCAGCTGCCG
ATAAGTACGCCCTGGAGCGTCTGAAGGTCATGTGTGAGGACGCCCTCTGCAGTAACCTCTCTGTGGAGAA
CGCTGCAGAGATTCTCATCCTGGCTGACCTCCACAGCGCAGATCAGCTGAAGACGCAGGCAGTTGATTTC
ATCAACTATCATGCTTCGGATGTCTTGGAGACCTCTGGGTGGAAGTCAATGGTGGTGTCACATCCCCACT
TAGTGGCAGAAGCATACCGTTCTCTGGCTTCAGCACAGTGCCCTTTCCTGGGGCCCCCACGCAAACGCCT
GAAGCAATCCTAATCTAGAGGGCCCGTTTAAACCCGCTGATCAGCCTCGACTGTGCCTTCTAGTTGCCAG
CCATCTGTTGTTTGCCCCTCCCCCGTGCCTTCCTTGACCCTGGAAGGTGCCACTCCCACTGTCCTTTCCT
AATAAAATGAGGAAATTGCATCGCATTGTCTGAGTAGGTGTCATTCTATTCTGGGGGGTGGGGTGGGGCA
GGACAGCAAGGGGGAGGATTGGGAAGACAATAGCAGGCATGCTGGGGATGCGGTGGGCTCTATGGCTTCT
GAGGCGGAAAGAACCAGCTGGGGCTCTAGGGGGTATCCCC
[124 nt withheld, positions 2211-2334]
C
[91 nt withheld, positions 2336-2426]
A
[49 nt withheld, positions 2428-2476]
CCTTTGACGTTGGAGTCCACGTTCTTT
[37 nt withheld, positions 2504-2540]
ACCCTATCTCGGTCTATTCTTTTGATTTATAAGGGATTTTGCCGATTTCGGCCTATTGGTTAAAAAATGA
GCTGATTTAACAAAAATTTAACGCGAATTAATTCTGTGGAATGTGTGTCAGTTAGGGTGTGGAAAGTCCC
CAGGCTCCCCAGCAGGCAGAAGTATGCAAAGCATGCATCTCAATTAGTCAGCAACCAGGTGTGGAAAGTC
CCCAGGCTCCCCAGCAGGCAGAAGTATGCAAAGCATGCATCTCAATTAGTCAGCAACCATAGTCCCGCCC
CTAACTCCGCCCATCCCGCCCCTAACTCCGCCCAGTTCCGCCCATTCTCCGCCCCATGGCTGACTAATTT
TTTTTATTTATGCAGAGGCCGAGGCCGCCTCTGCCTCTGAGCTATTCCAGAAGTAGTGAGGAGGCTTTTT
TGGAGGCCTAGGCTTTTGCAAAAAGCTCCCGGGAGCTTGTATATCCATTTTCGGATCTGATCAAGAGACA
GGATGAGGATCGTTTCGCATGATTGAACAAGATGGATTGCACGCAGGTTCTCCGGCCGCTTGGGTGGAGA
GGCTATTCGGCTATGACTGGGCACAACAGACAATCGGCTGCTCTGATGCCGCCGTGTTCCGGCTGTCAGC
GCAGGGGCGCCCGGTTCTTTTTGTCAAGACCGACCTGTCCGGTGCCCTGAATGAACTGCAGGACGAGGCA
GCGCGGCTATCGTGGCTGGCCACGACGGGCGTTCCTTGCGCAGCTGTGCTCGACGTTGTCACTGAAGCGG
GAAGGGACTGGCTGCTATTGGGCGAAGTGCCGGGGCAGGATCTCCTGTCATCTCACCTTGCTCCTGCCGA
GAAAGTATCCATCATGGCTGATGCAATGCGGCGGCTGCATACGCTTGATCCGGCTACCTGCCCATTCGAC
CACCAAGCGAAACATCGCATCGAGCGAGCACGTACTCGGATGGAAGCCGGTCTTGTCGATCAGGATGATC
TGGACGAAGAGCATCAGGGGCTCGCGCCAGCCGAACTGTTCGCCAGGCTCAAGGCGCGCATGCCCGACGG
CGAGGATCTCGTCGTGACCCATGGCGATGCCTGCTTGCCGAATATCATGGTGGAAAATGGCCGCTTTTCT
GGATTCATCGACTGTGGCCGGCTGGGTGTGGCGGACCGCTATCAGGACATAGCGTTGGCTACCCGTGATA
TTGCTGAAGAGCTTGGCGGCGAATGGGCTGACCGCTTCCTCGTGCTTTACGGTATCGCCGCTCCCGATTC
GCAGCGCATCGCCTTCTATCGCCTTCTTGACGAGTTCTTCTGAGCGGGACTCTGGGGTTCGAAATGACCG
ACCAAGCGACGCCCAACCTGCCATCACGAGATTTCGATTCCACCGCCGCCTTCTATGAAAGGTTGGGCTT
CGGAATCGTTTTCCGGGACGCCGGCTGGATGATCCTCCAGCGCGGGGATCTCATGCTGGAGTTCTTCGCC
CACCCCAACTTGTTTATTGCAGCTTATAATGGTTACAAATAAAGCAATAGCATCACAAATTTCACAAATA
AAGCATTTTTTTCACTGCATTCTAGTTGTGGTTTGTCCAAACTCATCAATGTATCTTATCATGTCTGTAT
ACCGTCGACCTCTAGCTAGAGCTTGGCGTAATCATGGTCATAGCTGTTTCCTGTGTGAAATTGTTATCCG
CTCACAATTCCACACAACATACGAGCCGGAAGCATAAAGTGTAAAGCCTGGGGTGCCTAATGAGTGAGCT
AACTCACATTAATTGCGTTGCGCTCACTGCCCGCTTTCCAGTCGGGAAACCTGTCGTGCCAGCTGCATTA
ATGAATCGGCCAACGCGCGGGGAGAGGCGGTTTGCGTATTGGGCGCTCTTCCGCTTCCTCGCTCACTGAC
TCGCTGCGCTCGGTCGTTCGGCTGCGGCGAGCGGTATCAGCTCACTCAAAGGCGGTAATACGGTTATCCA
CAGAATCAGGGGATAACGCAGGAAAGAACATGTGAGCAAAAGGCCAGCAAAAGGCCAGGAACCGTAAAAA
GGCCGCGTTGCTGGCGTTTTTCCATAGGCTCCGCCCCCCTGACGAGCATCACAAAAATCGACGCTCAAGT
CAGAGGTGGCGAAACCCGACAGGACTATAAAGATACCAGGCGTTTCCCCCTGGAAGCTCCCTCGTGCGCT
CTCCTGTTCCGACCCTGCCGCTTACCGGATACCTGTCCGCCTTTCTCCCTTCGGGAAGCGTGGCGCTTTC
TCATAGCTCACGCTGTAGGTATCTCAGTTCGGTGTAGGTCGTTCGCTCCAAGCTGGGCTGTGTGCACGAA
CCCCCCGTTCAGCCCGACCGCTGCGCCTTATCCGGTAACTATCGTCTTGAGTCCAACCCGGTAAGACACG
ACTTATCGCCACTGGCAGCAGCCACTGGTAACAGGATTAGCAGAGCGAGGTATGTAGGCGGTGCTACAGA
GTTCTTGAAGTGGTGGCCTAACTACGGCTACACTAGAAGAACAGTATTTGGTATCTGCGCTCTGCTGAAG
CCAGTTACCTTCGGAAAAAGAGTTGGTAGCTCTTGATCCGGCAAACAAACCACCGCTGGTAGCGGTGGTT
TTTTTGTTTGCAAGCAGCAGATTACGCGCAGAAAAAAAGGATCTCAAGAAGATCCTTTGATCTTTTCTAC
GGGGTCTGACGCTCAGTGGAACGAAAACTCACGTTAAGGGATTTTGGTCATGAGATTATCAAAAAGGATC
TTCACCTAGATCCTTTTAAATTAAAAATGAAGTTTTAAATCAATCTAAAGTATATATGAGTAAACTTGGT
CTGACAGTTACCAATGCTTAATCAGTGAGGCACCTATCTCAGCGATCTGTCTATTTCGTTCATCCATAGT
TGCCTGACTCCCCGTCGTGTAGATAACTACGATACGGGAGGGCTTACCATCTGGCCCCAGTGCTGCAATG
ATACCGCGAGACCCACGCTCACCGGCTCCAGATTTATCAGCAATAAACCAGCCAGCCGGAAGGGCCGAGC
GCAGAAGTGGTCCTGCAACTTTATCCGCCTCCATCCAGTCTATTAATTGTTGCCGGGAAGCTAGAGTAAG
TAGTTCGCCAGTTAATAGTTTGCGCAACGTTGTTGCCATTGCTACAGGCATCGTGGTGTCACGCTCGTCG
TTTGGTATGGCTTCATTCAGCTCCGGTTCCCAACGATCAAGGCGAGTTACATGATCCCCCATGTTGTGCA
AAAAAGCGGTTAGCTCCTTCGGTCCTCCGATCGTTGTCAGAAGTAAGTTGGCCGCAGTGTTATCACTCAT
GGTTATGGCAGCACTGCATAATTCTCTTACTGTCATGCCATCCGTAAGATGCTTTTCTGTGACTGGTGAG
TACTCAACCAAGTCATTCTGAGAATAGTGTATGCGGCGACCGAGTTGCTCTTGCCCGGCGTCAATACGGG
ATAATACCGCGCCACATAGCAGAACTTTAAAAGTGCTCATCATTGGAAAACGTTCTTCGGGGCGAAAACT
CTCAAGGATCTTACCGCTGTTGAGATCCAGTTCGATGTAACCCACTCGTGCACCCAACTGATCTTCAGCA
TCTTTTACTTTCACCAGCGTTTCTGGGTGAGCAAAAACAGGAAGGCAAAATGCCGCAAAAAAGGGAATAA
GGGCGACACGGAAATGTTGAATACTCATACTCTTCCTTTTTCAATATTATTGAAGCATTTATCAGGGTTA
TTGTCTCATGAGCGGATACATATTTGAATGTATTTAGAAAAATAAACAAATAGGGGTTCCGCGCACATTT
CCCCGAAAAGTGCCACCTGACGTCGACGGATCGGGAGATCTCCCGATCCCCTATGGTGCACTCTCAGTAC
AATCTGCTCTGATGCCGCATAGTTAAGCCAGTATCTGCTCCCTGCTTGTGTGTTGGAGGTCGCTGAGTAG
TGCGCGAGCAAAATTTAAGCTACAACAAGGCAAGGCTTGACCGACAATTGCATGAAGAATCTGCTTAGGG
TTAGGCGTTTTGCGCTGCTTCGCGATGTACGGGCCAGATATACGCGTT
Features (pLannotate 1.2.2; 21 found; start..end, strand, type, name):
      1..380     +  enhancer       CMV enhancer: human cytomegalovirus immediate early enhancer
    381..584     +  promoter       CMV promoter: human cytomegalovirus (CMV) immediate early promoter
    580..613     +  LTR            5' LTR (truncated) (fragment): truncated 5' long terminal repeat (LTR) from HIV-1
    629..647     +  promoter       T7 promoter: promoter for bacteriophage T7 RNA polymerase
    737..778     +  CDS            V5 tag: epitope tag from simian virus 5
    779..1900    +  CDS            SPOP: SPOP_HUMAN - Experimental evidence at protein level: Swiss-Prot protein existence level 1. Component of a cullin-RING-based BCR (BTB-CUL3-RBX1) E3 ubiquitin-protein ligase complex that mediates the ubiquitination of target proteins, leading most often to their proteasomal degradation. In complex with CUL3, involved in ubiquitination and proteasomal degradation of BRMS1, DAXX, PDX1/IPF1, GLI2 and GLI3. In complex with CUL3, involved in ubiquitination of MACROH2A1 and BMI1; this does not lead to their proteasomal degradation. Inhibits transcriptional activation of PDX1/IPF1 targets, such as insu
   1941..2165    +  polyA_signal   bGH poly(A) signal: bovine growth hormone polyadenylation signal
   2169..2190    +  promoter       SV40 promoter (fragment): SV40 enhancer and early promoter
   2211..2639    +  rep_origin     f1 ori (sequence partly withheld): f1 bacteriophage origin of replication; arrow indicates direction of (+) strand synthesis
   2653..2982    +  promoter       SV40 promoter: SV40 enhancer and early promoter
   3049..3840    +  CDS            neo: KKA2_KLEPN - Also known as kan, nptII. Experimental evidence at protein level: Swiss-Prot protein existence level 1. Resistance to kanamycin, neomycin, paromomycin, ribostamycin, butirosin and gentamicin B. From Klebsiella pneumoniae.
   3864..4022    +  CDS            ble (fragment): BLE_KLEPN - Experimental evidence at protein level: Swiss-Prot protein existence level 1. Binding protein with a strong affinity to the bleomycin family of antibiotics. Binds to CL990; an antimitotic-antibiotic compound. From Klebsiella pneumoniae.
   4017..4138    +  polyA_signal   SV40 poly(A) signal: SV40 polyadenylation signal
   4211..4227    -  protein_bind   lac operator: The lac repressor binds to the lac operator to inhibit transcription in E. coli. This inhibition can be relieved by adding lactose or isopropyl-β-D-thiogalactopyranoside (IPTG). lac repressor encoded by lacI
   4235..4265    -  promoter       lac promoter: promoter for the E. coli lac operon
   4280..4301    -  protein_bind   CAP binding site: CAP binding activates transcription in the presence of cAMP. E. coli catabolite activator protein
   4314..4406    -  CDS            lacI (fragment): lac repressor; lacI; The lac repressor binds to the lac operator to inhibit transcription in E. coli. This inhibition can be relieved by adding lactose or isopropyl-β-D-thiogalactopyranoside (IPTG).
   4589..5177    -  rep_origin     ori: high-copy-number ColE1/pMB1/pBR322/pUC origin of replication
   5348..6208    -  CDS            AmpR: β-lactamase; bla; confers resistance to ampicillin, carbenicillin, and related antibiotics
   6209..6313    -  promoter       AmpR promoter: bla
   6372..6424    -  misc_feature   bom (fragment): basis of mobility region from pBR322
