[The description below was written by a language model from this plasmid's Addgene catalogue record and pLannotate feature annotations shown in this document.]
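Description:
SPOP-V5 (W131G) is a mammalian expression plasmid built on an Invitrogen pcDNA3-type backbone, made by Gateway cloning, for producing a mutant form of mouse SPOP in cultured cells. It is maintained in E. coli through a high-copy ColE1/pUC-type origin and selected with ampicillin via the β-lactamase gene. An f1 origin is also present. For mammalian cells the backbone carries a neomycin phosphotransferase cassette driven by the SV40 enhancer/early promoter and ended by an SV40 polyadenylation signal, which would permit G418 selection of stable transfectants. The short annotated hits to an HIV-1 LTR, ble, lacI and bom are fragments, most likely backbone remnants or chance matches rather than functional elements.

The expression cassette consists of the CMV immediate-early enhancer and promoter, a T7 promoter, a V5 epitope tag fused directly to the N-terminus of the SPOP coding sequence, and a bovine growth hormone polyadenylation signal. The catalogue lists the insert as mouse Spop. The automated annotation matched it to the human SPOP protein entry, which is expected for closely related orthologues and should not be taken as evidence of a human origin. SPOP is the substrate adaptor of a cullin-3-RING (BTB-CUL3-RBX1) E3 ubiquitin ligase that targets proteins such as DAXX, GLI2 and GLI3 for ubiquitination.

The insert carries the W131G substitution, and the associated publication title concerns cancer mutations of SPOP that disrupt the formation of active, phase-separated compartments. The construct is therefore suited to transfection experiments in which the V5 tag is used to detect or localise the mutant, for example in comparison with wild-type SPOP.
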