Addgene plasmid #169724: SPOP-V5 (W131G)
Purpose: Mammalian Expression of mouse SPOP W131G
Depositing lab: Tanja Mittag. Publication: Cancer Mutations of the Tumor Suppressor SPOP Disrupt the Formation of Active, Phase-Separated Compartments. Bouchard JJ, Otero JH, Scott DC, Szulc E, Martin EW, Sabri N, Granata D, Marzahn MR, Lindorff-Larsen K, Salvatella X, Schulman BA, Mittag T. Mol Cell. 2018 Oct 4;72(1):19-36.e8. doi: 10.1016/j.molcel.2018.08.027. Epub 2018 Sep 20. PubMed 30244836.
Backbone
  Vector backbone: pCDNA.3
  Backbone manufacturer: Invitrogen
  Vector type: Mammalian Expression
Growth in bacteria
  Bacterial resistance: Ampicillin, 100 μg/mL
  Growth temperature: 37°C
  Growth strain: DH5alpha
  Copy number: High Copy
Gene/Insert
  Gene/Insert name: SPOP
  Species: M. musculus (mouse)
  Insert size (bp): 1170
  Mutation: W131G
  Entrez Gene: Spop (a.k.a. Pcif1, TEF2)
  Promoter: CMV
  Tag / fusion protein: V5 (N terminal on insert)
  Cloning method: Gateway Cloning
Terms and licenses: Academic/Nonprofit Terms; Industry Terms: Not Available to Industry
How to cite: SPOP-V5 (W131G) was a gift from Tanja Mittag (Addgene plasmid # 169724 ; http://n2t.net/addgene:169724 ; RRID:Addgene_169724)
