>Addgene plasmid #169724 | SPOP-V5 (W131G) | depositor partial sequence | sequence record 331067 | SPOP-V5 (W131G) sequence 1848 bps
ATTGACGCAAATGGGCGGTAGGCGTGTACGGTGGGAGGTCTATATAAGCAGAGCTCTCTGGCTAACTAGA
GAACCCACTGCTTACTGGCTTATCGAAATTAATACGACTCACTATAGGGAGACCCAAGCTGGCTAGCGTT
TAAACTTAAGCTTGGTACCGAGCTCGGATCCACTAGTCCAGTGTGGTGGAATTCTGCAGATATCATGGGT
AAGCCTATCCCTAACCCTCTCCTCGGTCTCGATTCTACGATGTCAAGGGTTCCAAGTCCTCCACCTCCGG
CAGAAATGTCGAGTGGTCCCGTTGCCGAGAGCTGGTGCTATACACAGATCAAGGTAGTGAAGTTCTCCTA
CATGTGGACCATCAATAACTTTAGTTTTTGCCGGGAGGAAATGGGTGAAGTCATAAAAAGTTCAACTTTT
TCATCAGGAGCCAATGATAAACTGAAATGGTGTTTGCGAGTAAACCCGAAAGGGCTAGATGAAGAAAGCA
AAGATTACCTGTCGCTTTACCTGTTGTTGGTCAGCTGTCCAAAGAGTGAAGTTCGGGCAAAGTTCAAGTT
CTCCATCCTGAATGCCAAGGGAGAAGAAACCAAAGCTATGGAGAGTCAGCGAGCTTATAGGTTCGTGCAA
GGCAAAGACGGCGGATTCAAGAAATTCATCCGCAGAGATTTTCTCTTGGACGAGGCCAATGGGCTTCTCC
CTGATGACAAGCTCACCCTCTTCTGTGAGGTGAGTGTAGTACAAGACTCTGTCAATATTTCTGGGCAGAA
TACTATGAACATGGTAAAGGTTCCTGAATGCCGGTTGGCAGATGAGTTAGGAGGGCTGTGGGAGAACTCT
CGATTCACCGACTGCTGCTTGTGTGTGGCTGGTCAAGAATTCCAGGCTCACAAGGCTATCTTAGCAGCTC
GGTCTCCAGTCTTCAGTGCCATGTTTGAACATGAAATGGAGGAGAGCAAAAAGAATCGGGTTGAGATTAA
CGACGTGGAGCCTGAGGTGTTTAAGGAGATGATGTGCTTCATCTACACGGGGAAGGCGCCGAACCTCGAC
AAGATGGCTGACGACTTGCTGGCAGCTGCCGATAAGTACGCCCTGGAGCGTCTGAAGGTCATGTGTGAGG
ACGCCCTCTGCAGTAACCTCTCTGTGGAGAACGCTGCAGAGATTCTCATCCTGGCTGACCTCCACAGCGC
AGATCAGCTGAAGACGCAGGCAGTTGATTTCATCAACTATCATGCTTCGGATGTCTTGGAGACCTCTGGG
TGGAAGTCAATGGTGGTGTCACATCCCCACTTAGTGGCAGAAGCATACCGTTCTCTGGCTTCAGCACAGT
GCCCTTTCCTGGGGCCCCCACGCAAACGCCTGAAGCAATCCTAATCTAGAGGGCCCGTTTAAACCCGCTG
ATCAGCCTCGACTGTGCCTTCTAGTTGCCAGCCATCTGTTGTTTGCCCCTCCCCCGTGCCTTCCTTGACC
CTGGAAGGTGCCACTCCCACTGTCCTTTCCTAATAAAATGAGGAAATTGCATCGCATTGTCTGAGTAGGT
GTCATTCTATTCTGGGGGGTGGGGTGGGGCAGGACAGCAAGGGGGAGGATTGGGAAGACAATAGCAGGCA
TGCTGGGGATGCGGTGGGCTCTATGGCTTCTGAGGCGGAAAGAACCAGCTGGGGCTCTAGGGGGTATCCC
C
[124 nt withheld, positions 1682-1805]
C
[42 nt withheld, positions 1807-1848]
